>Addgene plasmid #133444 | NW30 | addgene full sequence | sequence record 267556 | Addgene NGS Result
GCCAGCAACCGCACCTGTGGCGCCGGTGATGCCGGCCACGATGCGTCCGGCGTAGAGGATCGAGATCTCG
ATCCCGCGAAATTAATACGACTCACTATAGGGGAATTGTGAGCGGATAACAATTCCCCTCTAGAAATAAT
TTTGTTTAACTTTAAGAAGGAGATATACCATGGGCAGCAGCCATCATCATCATCATCACAGCAGCGGCCT
GGTGCCGCGCGGCAGCCATATGGGCAGCTCTCATCACCATCACCATCACGAAAACCTGTATTTTCAGGGC
AGTACCTTCTCCAAACTGCGCGAACAGCTGGGTCCGGTGACGCAAGAATTCTGGGATAACCTGGAAAAAG
AAACCGAAGGCCTGCGTCAGGAAATGAGTAAAGACCTGGAAGAAGTGAAAGCCAAAGTTCAACCGTATCT
GGATGACTTCCAGAAAAAATGGCAAGAAGAAATGGAACTGTACCGCCAGAAAGTGGAACCGCTGCGTGCC
GAACTGCAGGAAGGCGCACGCCAAAAACTGCATGAACTGCAAGAAAAACTGTCACCGCTGGGTGAAGAAA
TGCGTGATCGCGCCCGTGCACATGTTGACGCTCTGCGTACCCACCTGGCGCCGTATTCGGATGAACTGCG
TCAGCGTCTGGCCGCACGTCTGGAAGCGCTGAAAGAAAACGGCGGTGCCCGTCTGGCAGAATACCATGCT
AAAGCGACCGAACACCTGTCAACGCTGTCGGAAAAAGCTAAACCGGCCCTGGAAGATCTGCGCCAGGGTC
TGCTGCCGGTGCTGGAATCATTTAAAGTTAGCTTCCTGTCTGCGCTGGAAGAATATACGAAAAAACTGAA
CACCCAGGGCACGCCGGTTACCCAGGAATTTTGGGACAATCTGGAAAAAGAAACGGAAGGCCTGCGCCAG
GAAATGTCGAAAGACCTGGAAGAAGTCAAAGCCAAAGTGCAGCCGTACCTGGACGATTTTCAGAAAAAAT
GGCAAGAAGAAATGGAGCTGTACCGCCAGAAAGTCGAACCGCTGCGCGCGGAACTGCAGGAAGGCGCCCG
TCAGAAACTGCATGAACTGCAGGAAAAACTGAGCCCGCTGGGCGAAGAAATGCGTGATCGTGCCCGCGCA
CATGTTGATGCCCTGCGCACCCACCTGGCACCGTATTCTGATGAACTGCGCCAGCGCCTGGCAGCTCGTC
TGGAAGCCCTGAAAGAAAATGGCGGTGCCCGCCTGGCCGAATATCACGCCAAAGCCACCGAACACCTGAG
TACGCTGTCCGAAAAAGCTAAACCGGCGCTGGAAGATCTGCGCCAAGGTCTGCTGCCGGTCCTGGAATCA
TTTAAAGTGTCATTCCTGTCGGCACTGGAAGAATACACGAAAAAACTGAACACGCAGGGCACCCCGGTTA
CCCAGGAATTCTGGGACAACCTGGAAAAGGAGACGGAAGGCCTGCGTCAAGAAATGAGCAAAGATCTGGA
AGAAGTTAAAGCGAAAGTCCAGCCGTACCTGGATGACTTTCAGAAAAAATGGCAAGAAGAAATGGAGTTA
TACCGCCAGAAAGTTGAACCGCTGCGTGCAGAACTGCAGGAAGGCGCTCGTCAGAAACTGCACGAGTTAC
AAGAAAAACTGAGTCCGCTGGGAGAGGAAATGCGCGACCGTGCCCGTGCACATGTTGATGCACTGCGTAC
GCATCTGGCACCGTATTCCGACGAACTGCGTCAACGCCTGGCCGCCCGCCTGGAAGCGTTAAAGGAAAAT
GGCGGTGCCCGTCTGGCCGAATATCACGCGAAAGCCACGGAACATCTGAGCACGCTGTCTGAAAAAGCCA
AGCCTGCCCTGGAAGATCTGCGCCAGGGGCTGCTGCCGGTTCTGGAAAGCTTTAAAGTCAGTTTCCTGTC
CGCGCTGGAAGAATATACCAAAAAACTGAATACCCAGCTGCCGGGTACCGGTGCAGCTGCCCTGGAACAC
CATCATCACCATCACTAACTCGAGCACCACCACCACCACCACTGAGATCCGGCTGCTAACAAAGCCCGAA
AGGAAGCTGAGTTGGCTGCTGCCACCGCTGAGCAATAACTAGCATAACCCCTTGGGGCCTCTAAACGGGT
CTTGAGGGGTTTTTTGCTGAAAGGAGGAACTATATCCGGATTGGCGAATGGG
[124 nt withheld, positions 2153-2276]
C
[91 nt withheld, positions 2278-2368]
A
[49 nt withheld, positions 2370-2418]
CCTTTGACGTTGGAGTCCACGTTCTTT
[37 nt withheld, positions 2446-2482]
ACCCTATCTCGGTCTATTCTTTTGATTTATAAGGGATTTTGCCGATTTCGGCCTATTGGTTAAAAAATGA
GCTGATTTAACAAAAATTTAACGCGAATTTTAACAAAATATTAACGCTTACAATTTAGGTGGCACTTTTC
GGGGAAATGTGCGCGGAACCCCTATTTGTTTATTTTTCTAAATACATTCAAATATGTATCCGCTCATGAA
TTAATTCTTAGAAAAACTCATCGAGCATCAAATGAAACTGCAATTTATTCATATCAGGATTATCAATACC
ATATTTTTGAAAAAGCCGTTTCTGTAATGAAGGAGAAAACTCACCGAGGCAGTTCCATAGGATGGCAAGA
TCCTGGTATCGGTCTGCGATTCCGACTCGTCCAACATCAATACAACCTATTAATTTCCCCTCGTCAAAAA
TAAGGTTATCAAGTGAGAAATCACCATGAGTGACGACTGAATCCGGTGAGAATGGCAAAAGTTTATGCAT
TTCTTTCCAGACTTGTTCAACAGGCCAGCCATTACGCTCGTCATCAAAATCACTCGCATCAACCAAACCG
TTATTCATTCGTGATTGCGCCTGAGCGAGACGAAATACGCGATCGCTGTTAAAAGGACAATTACAAACAG
GAATCGAATGCAACCGGCGCAGGAACACTGCCAGCGCATCAACAATATTTTCACCTGAATCAGGATATTC
TTCTAATACCTGGAATGCTGTTTTCCCGGGGATCGCAGTGGTGAGTAACCATGCATCATCAGGAGTACGG
ATAAAATGCTTGATGGTCGGAAGAGGCATAAATTCCGTCAGCCAGTTTAGTCTGACCATCTCATCTGTAA
CATCATTGGCAACGCTACCTTTGCCATGTTTCAGAAACAACTCTGGCGCATCGGGCTTCCCATACAATCG
ATAGATTGTCGCACCTGATTGCCCGACATTATCGCGAGCCCATTTATACCCATATAAATCAGCATCCATG
TTGGAATTTAATCGCGGCCTAGAGCAAGACGTTTCCCGTTGAATATGGCTCATAACACCCCTTGTATTAC
TGTTTATGTAAGCAGACAGTTTTATTGTTCATGACCAAAATCCCTTAACGTGAGTTTTCGTTCCACTGAG
CGTCAGACCCCGTAGAAAAGATCAAAGGATCTTCTTGAGATCCTTTTTTTCTGCGCGTAATCTGCTGCTT
GCAAACAAAAAAACCACCGCTACCAGCGGTGGTTTGTTTGCCGGATCAAGAGCTACCAACTCTTTTTCCG
AAGGTAACTGGCTTCAGCAGAGCGCAGATACCAAATACTGTCCTTCTAGTGTAGCCGTAGTTAGGCCACC
ACTTCAAGAACTCTGTAGCACCGCCTACATACCTCGCTCTGCTAATCCTGTTACCAGTGGCTGCTGCCAG
TGGCGATAAGTCGTGTCTTACCGGGTTGGACTCAAGACGATAGTTACCGGATAAGGCGCAGCGGTCGGGC
TGAACGGGGGGTTCGTGCACACAGCCCAGCTTGGAGCGAACGACCTACACCGAACTGAGATACCTACAGC
GTGAGCTATGAGAAAGCGCCACGCTTCCCGAAGGGAGAAAGGCGGACAGGTATCCGGTAAGCGGCAGGGT
CGGAACAGGAGAGCGCACGAGGGAGCTTCCAGGGGGAAACGCCTGGTATCTTTATAGTCCTGTCGGGTTT
CGCCACCTCTGACTTGAGCGTCGATTTTTGTGATGCTCGTCAGGGGGGCGGAGCCTATGGAAAAACGCCA
GCAACGCGGCCTTTTTACGGTTCCTGGCCTTTTGCTGGCCTTTTGCTCACATGTTCTTTCCTGCGTTATC
CCCTGATTCTGTGGATAACCGTATTACCGCCTTTGAGTGAGCTGATACCGCTCGCCGCAGCCGAACGACC
GAGCGCAGCGAGTCAGTGAGCGAGGAAGCGGAAGAGCGCCTGATGCGGTATTTTCTCCTTACGCATCTGT
GCGGTATTTCACACCGCAATGGTGCACTCTCAGTACAATCTGCTCTGATGCCGCATAGTTAAGCCAGTAT
ACACTCCGCTATCGCTACGTGACTGGGTCATGGCTGCGCCCCGACACCCGCCAACACCCGCTGACGCGCC
CTGACGGGCTTGTCTGCTCCCGGCATCCGCTTACAGACAAGCTGTGACCGTCTCCGGGAGCTGCATGTGT
CAGAGGTTTTCACCGTCATCACCGAAACGCGCGAGGCAGCTGCGGTAAAGCTCATCAGCGTGGTCGTGAA
GCGATTCACAGATGTCTGCCTGTTCATCCGCGTCCAGCTCGTTGAGTTTCTCCAGAAGCGTTAATGTCTG
GCTTCTGATAAAGCGGGCCATGTTAAGGGCGGTTTTTTCCTGTTTGGTCACTGATGCCTCCGTGTAAGGG
GGATTTCTGTTCATGGGGGTAATGATACCGATGAAACGAGAGAGGATGCTCACGATACGGGTTACTGATG
ATGAACATGCCCGGTTACTGGAACGTTGTGAGGGTAAACAACTGGCGGTATGGATGCGGCGGGACCAGAG
AAAAATCACTCAGGGTCAATGCCAGCGCTTCGTTAATACAGATGTAGGTGTTCCACAGGGTAGCCAGCAG
CATCCTGCGATGCAGATCCGGAACATAATGGTGCAGGGCGCTGACTTCCGCGTTTCCAGACTTTACGAAA
CACGGAAACCGAAGACCATTCATGTTGTTGCTCAGGTCGCAGACGTTTTGCAGCAGCAGTCGCTTCACGT
TCGCTCGCGTATCGGTGATTCATTCTGCTAACCAGTAAGGCAACCCCGCCAGCCTAGCCGGGTCCTCAAC
GACAGGAGCACGATCATGCGCACCCGTGGGGCCGCCATGCCGGCGATAATGGCCTGCTTCTCGCCGAAAC
GTTTGGTGGCGGGACCAGTGACGAAGGCTTGAGCGAGGGCGTGCAAGATTCCGAATACCGCAAGCGACAG
GCCGATCATCGTCGCGCTCCAGCGAAAGCGGTCCTCGCCGAAAATGACCCAGAGCGCTGCCGGCACCTGT
CCTACGAGTTGCATGATAAAGAAGACAGTCATAAGTGCGGCGACGATAGTCATGCCCCGCGCCCACCGGA
AGGAGCTGACTGGGTTGAAGGCTCTCAAGGGCATCGGTCGAGATCCCGGTGCCTAATGAGTGAGCTAACT
TACATTAATTGCGTTGCGCTCACTGCCCGCTTTCCAGTCGGGAAACCTGTCGTGCCAGCTGCATTAATGA
ATCGGCCAACGCGCGGGGAGAGGCGGTTTGCGTATTGGGCGCCAGGGTGGTTTTTCTTTTCACCAGTGAG
ACGGGCAACAGCTGATTGCCCTTCACCGCCTGGCCCTGAGAGAGTTGCAGCAAGCGGTCCACGCTGGTTT
GCCCCAGCAGGCGAAAATCCTGTTTGATGGTGGTTAACGGCGGGATATAACATGAGCTGTCTTCGGTATC
GTCGTATCCCACTACCGAGATATCCGCACCAACGCGCAGCCCGGACTCGGTAATGGCGCGCATTGCGCCC
AGCGCCATCTGATCGTTGGCAACCAGCATCGCAGTGGGAACGATGCCCTCATTCAGCATTTGCATGGTTT
GTTGAAAACCGGACATGGCACTCCAGTCGCCTTCCCGTTCCGCTATCGGCTGAATTTGATTGCGAGTGAG
ATATTTATGCCAGCCAGCCAGACGCAGACGCGCCGAGACAGAACTTAATGGGCCCGCTAACAGCGCGATT
TGCTGGTGACCCAATGCGACCAGATGCTCCACGCCCAGTCGCGTACCGTCTTCATGGGAGAAAATAATAC
TGTTGATGGGTGTCTGGTCAGAGACATCAAGAAATAACGCCGGAACATTAGTGCAGGCAGCTTCCACAGC
AATGGCATCCTGGTCATCCAGCGGATAGTTAATGATCAGCCCACTGACGCGTTGCGCGAGAAGATTGTGC
ACCGCCGCTTTACAGGCTTCGACGCCGCTTCGTTCTACCATCGACACCACCACGCTGGCACCCAGTTGAT
CGGCGCGAGATTTAATCGCCGCGACAATTTGCGACGGCGCGTGCAGGGCCAGACTGGAGGTGGCAACGCC
AATCAGCAACGACTGTTTGCCCGCCAGTTGTTGTGCCACGCGGTTGGGAATGTAATTCAGCTCCGCCATC
GCCGCTTCCACTTTTTCCCGCGTTTTCGCAGAAACGTGGCTGGCCTGGTTCACCACGCGGGAAACGGTCT
GATAAGAGACACCGGCATACTCTGCGACATCGTATAACGTTACTGGTTTCACATTCACCACCCTGAATTG
ACTCTCTTCCGGGCGCTATCATGCCATACCGCGAAAGGTTTTGCGCCATTCGATGGTGTCCGGGATCTCG
ACGCTCTCCCTTATGCGACTCCTGCATTAGGAAGCAGCCCAGTAGTAGGTTGAGGCCGTTGAGCACCGCC
GCCGCAAGGAATGGTGCATGCAAGGAGATGGCGCCCAACAGTCCCCCGGCCACGGGGCCTGCCACCATAC
CCACGCCGAAACAAGCGCTCATGAGCCCGAAGTGGCGAGCCCGATCTTCCCCATCGGTGATGTCGGCGAT
ATAGGC
Features (pLannotate 1.2.2; 25 found; start..end, strand, type, name):
     83..101     +  promoter       T7 promoter: promoter for bacteriophage T7 RNA polymerase
    102..126     +  protein_bind   lac operator: The lac repressor binds to the lac operator to inhibit transcription in E. coli. This inhibition can be relieved by adding lactose or isopropyl-β-D-thiogalactopyranoside (IPTG). lac repressor encoded by lacI
    141..163     +  RBS            RBS: efficient ribosome binding site from bacteriophage T7 gene 10 (Olins and Rangwala, 1989)
    182..198     +  CDS            capTEV™ (fragment): composite tag for in vivo biotinylation, TEV protease cleavage, and 6xHis tagging
    209..226     +  CDS            thrombin site: thrombin recognition and cleavage site
    242..259     +  CDS            7xHis (fragment): 6xHis affinity tag
    260..280     +  CDS            TEV site: tobacco etch virus (TEV) protease recognition and cleavage site
    281..847     +  CDS            APOA1 (fragment): APOA1_GORGO - Experimental evidence at protein level: Swiss-Prot protein existence level 1. Participates in the reverse transport of cholesterol from tissues to the liver for excretion by promoting cholesterol efflux from tissues and by acting as a cofactor for the lecithin cholesterol acyltransferase (LCAT). As part of the SPAP complex, activates spermatozoa motility (By similarity). From Gorilla gorilla gorilla (Western lowland gorilla).
    833..1387    +  CDS            APOA1 (fragment): APOA1_GORGO - Experimental evidence at protein level: Swiss-Prot protein existence level 1. Participates in the reverse transport of cholesterol from tissues to the liver for excretion by promoting cholesterol efflux from tissues and by acting as a cofactor for the lecithin cholesterol acyltransferase (LCAT). As part of the SPAP complex, activates spermatozoa motility (By similarity). From Gorilla gorilla gorilla (Western lowland gorilla).
   1373..1927    +  CDS            APOA1 (fragment): APOA1_GORGO - Experimental evidence at protein level: Swiss-Prot protein existence level 1. Participates in the reverse transport of cholesterol from tissues to the liver for excretion by promoting cholesterol efflux from tissues and by acting as a cofactor for the lecithin cholesterol acyltransferase (LCAT). As part of the SPAP complex, activates spermatozoa motility (By similarity). From Gorilla gorilla gorilla (Western lowland gorilla).
   1985..2002    +  CDS            9xHis (fragment): 9xHis affinity tag
   2012..2061    +  CDS            SET1 (fragment): solubility-enhancement tag derived from T7 phage gene 10B
   2069..2116    +  terminator     T7 terminator: transcription terminator for bacteriophage T7 RNA polymerase
   2153..2581    +  rep_origin     f1 ori (sequence partly withheld): f1 bacteriophage origin of replication; arrow indicates direction of (+) strand synthesis
   2634..2691    +  promoter       AmpR promoter (fragment): bla
   2700..3515    -  CDS            KanR: aminoglycoside phosphotransferase; aph(3')-Ia; confers resistance to kanamycin in bacteria or G418 (Geneticin®) in eukaryotes
   3637..4225    +  rep_origin     ori: high-copy-number ColE1/pMB1/pBR322/pUC origin of replication
   4411..4550    -  misc_feature   bom: basis of mobility region from pBR322
   4652..4843    -  CDS            rop: Rop protein, which maintains plasmids at low copy number; rop
   4860..5240    +  CDS            YPB1_ECOLX: Protein predicted: Swiss-Prot protein existence level 4. From Escherichia coli.
   5312..5603    -  CDS            TcR (fragment): tetracycline efflux protein; tet; confers resistance to tetracycline
   5618..5639    -  protein_bind   CAP binding site: CAP binding activates transcription in the presence of cAMP. E. coli catabolite activator protein
   5652..6734    -  CDS            lacI: lac repressor; lacI; The lac repressor binds to the lac operator to inhibit transcription in E. coli. This inhibition can be relieved by adding lactose or isopropyl-β-D-thiogalactopyranoside (IPTG).
   6735..6812    -  promoter       lacI promoter: lacI
   6820..61      -  CDS            TcR (fragment) (across the origin): tetracycline efflux protein; tet; confers resistance to tetracycline
