[The description below was written by a language model from this plasmid's Addgene catalogue record and pLannotate feature annotations shown in this document.]
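Description:
NW30 is a bacterial expression plasmid built on the pET28a backbone, encoding an extended membrane scaffold protein used to assemble large covalently circularized nanodiscs. It is maintained in E. coli through a ColE1/pBR322-type origin accompanied by the bom region and the rop gene, and is selected with kanamycin via the aph(3')-Ia (KanR) cassette. An f1 origin is also present. The short tetracycline-resistance fragments and a predicted E. coli ORF appear to be pBR322-derived backbone remnants rather than functional parts.

Expression is driven by a T7 promoter fused to a lac operator, followed by the T7 gene 10 ribosome binding site and closed by a T7 terminator. The plasmid carries its own lacI, so transcription is repressed until IPTG induction in a host supplying T7 RNA polymerase. The open reading frame begins with vector-derived His-tag and thrombin-site sequence, then a further His tag and a TEV protease site placed directly before the insert. The insert is recorded as human and 1,758 bp. It is annotated as three consecutive apolipoprotein A-I fragments of roughly equal length; the annotation tool's best match was gorilla APOA1, reflecting the close similarity of the orthologues. This tandem repetition of the lipid-binding scaffold lengthens the protein belt and therefore the disc it can encircle. A C-terminal His tag follows the repeats.

According to the record, the purified protein is used to form covalently circularized nanodiscs for studying membrane proteins and viral entry. The motifs or enzyme used for joining the termini are not annotated in the feature table, and the cloning sites are not stated.
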