Addgene plasmid #133444: NW30
Purpose: Covalently circularized nanodisc NW30 for studying membrane proteins and viral entry.
Depositing lab: Gerhard Wagner. Depositing organization: Harvard Medical School. Publication: Covalently circularized nanodiscs for studying membrane proteins and viral entry. Nasr ML, Baptista D, Strauss M, Sun ZJ, Grigoriu S, Huser S, Pluckthun A, Hagn F, Walz T, Hogle JM, Wagner G. Nat Methods. 2017 Jan;14(1):49-52. doi: 10.1038/nmeth.4079. Epub 2016 Nov 21. PubMed 27869813.
Backbone
  Vector backbone: pET28a
  Vector type: Bacterial Expression
Growth in bacteria
  Bacterial resistance: Kanamycin, 50 μg/mL
  Growth temperature: 37°C
  Growth strain: DH5alpha
  Copy number: Unknown
Gene/Insert
  Gene/Insert name: NW30
  Species: H. sapiens (human)
  Insert size (bp): 1758
  Cloning method: Restriction Enzyme; 5′ cloning site Unknown (unknown if destroyed)
Terms and licenses: Academic/Nonprofit Terms; Industry Terms: Not Available to Industry
Depositor comments: HMS clone ID number: HsCD00483426.
How to cite: NW30 was a gift from Gerhard Wagner (Addgene plasmid # 133444 ; http://n2t.net/addgene:133444 ; RRID:Addgene_133444)
