>Addgene plasmid #133444 | NW30 | depositor partial sequence | sequence record 256432 | Insert
CATATGGGCAGCTCTCATCACCATCACCATCACGAAAACCTGTATTTTCAGGGCAGTACCTTCTCCAAAC
TGCGCGAACAGCTGGGTCCGGTGACGCAAGAATTCTGGGATAACCTGGAAAAAGAAACCGAAGGCCTGCG
TCAGGAAATGAGTAAAGACCTGGAAGAAGTGAAAGCCAAAGTTCAACCGTATCTGGATGACTTCCAGAAA
AAATGGCAAGAAGAAATGGAACTGTACCGCCAGAAAGTGGAACCGCTGCGTGCCGAACTGCAGGAAGGCG
CACGCCAAAAACTGCATGAACTGCAAGAAAAACTGTCACCGCTGGGTGAAGAAATGCGTGATCGCGCCCG
TGCACATGTTGACGCTCTGCGTACCCACCTGGCGCCGTATTCGGATGAACTGCGTCAGCGTCTGGCCGCA
CGTCTGGAAGCGCTGAAAGAAAACGGCGGTGCCCGTCTGGCAGAATACCATGCTAAAGCGACCGAACACC
TGTCAACGCTGTCGGAAAAAGCTAAACCGGCCCTGGAAGATCTGCGCCAGGGTCTGCTGCCGGTGCTGGA
ATCATTTAAAGTTAGCTTCCTGTCTGCGCTGGAAGAATATACGAAAAAACTGAACACCCAGGGCACGCCG
GTTACCCAGGAATTTTGGGACAATCTGGAAAAAGAAACGGAAGGCCTGCGCCAGGAAATGTCGAAAGACC
TGGAAGAAGTCAAAGCCAAAGTGCAGCCGTACCTGGACGATTTTCAGAAAAAATGGCAAGAAGAAATGGA
GCTGTACCGCCAGAAAGTCGAACCGCTGCGCGCGGAACTGCAGGAAGGCGCCCGTCAGAAACTGCATGAA
CTGCAGGAAAAACTGAGCCCGCTGGGCGAAGAAATGCGTGATCGTGCCCGCGCACATGTTGATGCCCTGC
GCACCCACCTGGCACCGTATTCTGATGAACTGCGCCAGCGCCTGGCAGCTCGTCTGGAAGCCCTGAAAGA
AAATGGCGGTGCCCGCCTGGCCGAATATCACGCCAAAGCCACCGAACACCTGAGTACGCTGTCCGAAAAA
GCTAAACCGGCGCTGGAAGATCTGCGCCAAGGTCTGCTGCCGGTCCTGGAATCATTTAAAGTGTCATTCC
TGTCGGCACTGGAAGAATACACGAAAAAACTGAACACGCAGGGCACCCCGGTTACCCAGGAATTCTGGGA
CAACCTGGAAAAGGAGACGGAAGGCCTGCGTCAAGAAATGAGCAAAGATCTGGAAGAAGTTAAAGCGAAA
GTCCAGCCGTACCTGGATGACTTTCAGAAAAAATGGCAAGAAGAAATGGAGTTATACCGCCAGAAAGTTG
AACCGCTGCGTGCAGAACTGCAGGAAGGCGCTCGTCAGAAACTGCACGAGTTACAAGAAAAACTGAGTCC
GCTGGGAGAGGAAATGCGCGACCGTGCCCGTGCACATGTTGATGCACTGCGTACGCATCTGGCACCGTAT
TCCGACGAACTGCGTCAACGCCTGGCCGCCCGCCTGGAAGCGTTAAAGGAAAATGGCGGTGCCCGTCTGG
CCGAATATCACGCGAAAGCCACGGAACATCTGAGCACGCTGTCTGAAAAAGCCAAGCCTGCCCTGGAAGA
TCTGCGCCAGGGGCTGCTGCCGGTTCTGGAAAGCTTTAAAGTCAGTTTCCTGTCCGCGCTGGAAGAATAT
ACCAAAAAACTGAATACCCAGCTGCCGGGTACCGGTGCAGCTGCCCTGGAACACCATCATCACCATCACT
AACTCGAG
